Addgene plasmid #192640: pCK341
Purpose: Expresses dSpRY and MCP-SoxS(R93A/S101A) on p15A-CmR
Depositing lab: Jesse Zalatan. Depositing organization: University of Washington. Publication: Expanding the Scope of Bacterial CRISPR Activation with PAM-Flexible dCas9 Variants. Kiattisewee C, Karanjia AV, Legut M, Daniloski Z, Koplik SE, Nelson J, Kleinstiver BP, Sanjana NE, Carothers JM, Zalatan JG. ACS Synth Biol. 2022 Nov 15. doi: 10.1021/acssynbio.2c00405. PubMed 36378874.
Backbone
  Vector backbone: pCD442 (Addgene #153024)
  Backbone manufacturer: Jesse Zalatan
  Backbone size w/o insert (bp): 1726
  Total vector size (bp): 7368
  Vector type: CRISPR, Synthetic Biology
Growth in bacteria
  Bacterial resistance: Chloramphenicol, 25 μg/mL
  Growth temperature: 37°C
  Growth strain: DH5alpha
  Copy number: Low Copy
Gene/Insert 1
  Gene/Insert name: Sp.pCas9-dSpRY
  Species: S. pyogenes (dCas9)
  Insert size (bp): 4650
  Mutation: dSpRY has several mutations compared to dCas9
  Promoter: Sp.pCas9
  Cloning method: Gibson Cloning
  Sequencing primers: 5′ GCAACTGACTGAAATGCCTC; 3′ GCCTGGagatccttactcga
Gene/Insert 2
  Gene/Insert name: BBa_J23107-MCP-SoxS(R93A, S101A)
  Species: MS2 (MCP), E. coli (SoxS)
  Insert size (bp): 802
  Mutation: SoxS has R93A and S101A mutations
  Promoter: BBa_J23107
  Cloning method: Gibson Cloning
  Sequencing primers: 5′ tcagggtggtgaatctgcag; 3′ tcgtaagccatttccgctcg
Resource information
  A portion of this plasmid was derived from a plasmid made by: adapted from Benjamin Kleinstiver lab
Terms and licenses: Academic/Nonprofit Terms; Industry Terms: Not Available to Industry
How to cite: pCK341 was a gift from Jesse Zalatan (Addgene plasmid # 192640 ; http://n2t.net/addgene:192640 ; RRID:Addgene_192640)
