[The description below was written by a language model from this plasmid's Addgene catalogue record and pLannotate feature annotations shown in this document.]
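Description:
pCK341 is a 7,368 bp bacterial CRISPR activation (CRISPRa) plasmid built on the pCD442 backbone for use in E. coli. It replicates from a p15A origin, recorded as low copy, and is selected with chloramphenicol through a cat gene driven by its own promoter and followed by a lambda t0 terminator. Because p15A is compatible with ColE1-type origins, the plasmid can coexist with a second plasmid, for example one supplying guide RNAs or a reporter. The record lists no guide RNA expression cassette on pCK341 itself.

The payload consists of two expression units. The first is dSpRY, a catalytically dead Streptococcus pyogenes Cas9 carrying additional substitutions that relax PAM requirements. It is expressed from the native Sp.pCas9 promoter region, and an annotated tracrRNA element lies upstream in that region. The automated annotation labels the coding sequence as a dCas9 fragment, consistent with its divergence from standard dCas9. It is followed by rrnB T1 and T7Te terminators. The second unit uses the constitutive synthetic promoter BBa_J23107 to drive a fusion of the MS2 coat protein (MCP) to the E. coli transcriptional activator SoxS bearing R93A and S101A mutations. The annotation software marks this promoter as a lacIq promoter fragment, probably a similarity match. A short hit labelled as an RSF ori fragment near the p15A origin is also likely a similarity match.

In use, dSpRY is targeted upstream of a promoter by a guide RNA, presumably a scaffold RNA carrying an MS2 hairpin. That hairpin recruits MCP-SoxS to activate transcription. The PAM-flexible dSpRY widens the range of targetable sites for bacterial gene activation in synthetic biology applications.
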