Features (pLannotate 1.2.2; 12 found; start..end, strand, type, name):
     12..106     -  terminator     lambda t0 terminator: transcription terminator from phage lambda
    130..786     -  CDS            cat: CAT_ECOLX - Experimental evidence at protein level: Swiss-Prot protein existence level 1. This enzyme is an effector of chloramphenicol resistance in bacteria. From Escherichia coli. This protein is used as a marker in many commonly used cloning vectors, such as pACYC184.
    787..889     -  promoter       cat promoter: promoter of the E. coli cat gene encoding chloramphenicol acetyltransferase
   1093..1171    -  misc_RNA       tracrRNA: trans-activating CRISPR RNA for the Streptococcus pyogenes CRISPR/Cas9 system
   1467..5571    +  CDS            dCas9 (fragment): catalytically dead mutant of the Cas9 endonuclease from the Streptococcus pyogenes Type II CRISPR/Cas system RNA-guided DNA-binding protein that lacks endonuclease activity due to the D10A mutation in the RuvC catalytic domain and the H840A mutation in the HNH catalytic domain
   5597..5668    +  terminator     rrnB T1 terminator: transcription terminator T1 from the E. coli rrnB gene
   5684..5711    +  terminator     T7Te terminator: phage T7 early transcription terminator
   5723..5757    +  promoter       lacIq promoter (fragment): lacI (mutant); In the lacIq allele, a single base change in the promoter boosts expression of the lacI gene about 10-fold.
   5835..6182    +  CDS            CAPSD_BPMS2 (fragment): Experimental evidence at protein level: Swiss-Prot protein existence level 1. Acts as a translational repressor of viral replicase synthesis late in infection. This latter function is the result of capsid protein interaction with an RNA hairpin which contains the replicase ribosome-binding site. From Escherichia phage MS2 (Bacteriophage MS2).
   6198..6518    +  CDS            soxS: SOXS_ECOLI - Experimental evidence at protein level: Swiss-Prot protein existence level 1. Transcriptional activator of the superoxide response regulon of E.coli that includes at least 10 genes such as sodA, nfo, zwf and micF. Binds the DNA sequence 5'-GCACN(7)CAA-3'. It also facilitates the subsequent binding of RNA polymerase to the micF and the nfo promoters. From Escherichia coli (strain K12).
   6578..6633    -  rep_origin     RSF ori (fragment): Plasmids containing the RSF 1030 origin of replication can be propagated in E. coli cells that contain additional plasmids with compatible origins.
   6721..7266    -  rep_origin     p15A ori: Plasmids containing the medium-copy-number p15A origin of replication can be propagated in E. coli cells that contain a second plasmid with the ColE1 origin.
>Addgene plasmid #192640 | pCK341 | addgene full sequence | sequence record 381518 | Addgene NGS Result
CTAGTGCTTGGATTCTCACCAATAAAAAACGCCCGGCGGCAACCGAGCGTTCTGAACAAATCCAGATGGA
GTTCTGAGGTCATTACTGGATCTATCAACAGGAGTCCAAGCGAGCTCGATATCAAATTACGCCCCGCCCT
GCCACTCATCGCAGTACTGTTGTAATTCATTAAGCATTCTGCCGACATGGAAGCCATCACAAACGGCATG
ATGAACCTGAATCGCCAGCGGCATCAGCACCTTGTCGCCTTGCGTATAATATTTGCCCATGGTGAAAACG
GGGGCGAAGAAGTTGTCCATATTGGCCACGTTTAAATCAAAACTGGTGAAACTCACCCAGGGATTGGCTG
AGACGAAAAACATATTCTCAATAAACCCTTTAGGGAAATAGGCCAGGTTTTCACCGTAACACGCCACATC
TTGCGAATATATGTGTAGAAACTGCCGGAAATCGTCGTGGTATTCACTCCAGAGCGATGAAAACGTTTCA
GTTTGCTCATGGAAAACGGTGTAACAAGGGTGAACACTATCCCATATCACCAGCTCACCGTCTTTCATTG
CCATACGAAATTCCGGATGAGCATTCATCAGGCGGGCAAGAATGTGAATAAAGGCCGGATAAAACTTGTG
CTTATTTTTCTTTACGGTCTTTAAAAAGGCCGTAATATCCAGCTGAACGGTCTGGTTATAGGTACATTGA
GCAACTGACTGAAATGCCTCAAAATGTTCTTTACGATGCCATTGGGATATATCAACGGTGGTATATCCAG
TGATTTTTTTCTCCATTTTAGCTTCCTTAGCTCCTGAAAATCTCGATAACTCAAAAAATACGCCCGGTAG
TGATCTTATTTCATTATGGTGAAAGTTGGAACCTCTTACGTGCCGATCAACGTCTCATTTTCGCCAGATA
TCGACGTCTTAAGTTACGAAATCATCCTGTGGAGCTTAGTAGGTTTAGCAAGATGGCAGCGCCTAAATGT
AGAATGATAAAAGGATTAAGAGATTAATTTCCCTAAAAATGATAAAACAAGCGTTTTGAAAGCGCTTGTT
TTTTTGGTTTGCAGTCAGAGTAGAATAGAAGTATCAAAAAAAGCACCGACTCGGTGCCACTTTTTCAAGT
TGATAACGGACTAGCCTTATTTTAACTTGCTATGCTGTTTTGAATGGTTCCAACAAGATTATTTTATAAC
TTTTATAACAAATAATCAAGGAGAAATTCAAAGAAATTTATCAGCCATAAAACAATACTTAATACTATAG
AATGATAACAAAATAAACTACTTTTTAAAAGAATTTTGTGTTATAATCTATTTATTATTAAGTATTGGGT
AATATTTTTTGAAGAGATATTTTGAAAAAGAAAAATTAAAGCATATTAAACTAATTTCGGAGGTCATTAA
AACTATTATTGAAATCATCAAACTCATTATGGATTTAATTTAAACTTTTTATTTTAGGAGGCAAAAATGG
ATAAGAAATACTCAATAGGCTTAGCTATCGGCACAAATAGCGTCGGATGGGCGGTGATCACTGATGAATA
TAAGGTTCCGTCTAAAAAGTTCAAGGTTCTGGGAAATACAGACCGCCACAGTATCAAAAAAAATCTTATA
GGGGCTCTTTTATTTGACAGTGGAGAGACAGCGGAACGTACTCGTCTCAAACGGACAGCTCGTAGAAGGT
ATACACGTCGGAAGAATCGTATTTGTTATCTACAGGAGATTTTTTCAAATGAGATGGCGAAAGTAGATGA
TAGTTTCTTTCATCGACTTGAAGAGTCTTTTTTGGTGGAAGAAGACAAGAAGCATGAACGTCATCCTATT
TTTGGAAATATAGTAGATGAAGTTGCTTATCATGAGAAATATCCAACTATCTATCATCTGCGAAAAAAAT
TGGTAGATTCTACTGATAAAGCGGATTTGCGCTTAATCTATTTGGCCTTAGCGCATATGATTAAGTTTCG
TGGTCATTTTTTGATTGAGGGAGATTTAAATCCTGATAATAGTGATGTGGACAAACTATTTATCCAGTTG
GTACAAACCTACAATCAATTATTTGAAGAAAACCCTATTAACGCAAGTGGAGTAGATGCTAAAGCGATTC
TTTCTGCACGATTGAGTAAATCAAGACGATTAGAAAATCTCATTGCTCAGCTCCCCGGTGAGAAGAAAAA
TGGCTTATTTGGGAATCTCATTGCTTTGTCATTGGGTTTGACCCCTAATTTTAAATCAAATTTTGATTTG
GCAGAAGATGCTAAATTACAGCTTTCAAAAGATACTTACGATGATGATTTAGATAATTTATTGGCGCAAA
TTGGAGATCAATATGCTGATTTGTTTTTGGCAGCTAAGAATTTATCAGATGCTATTTTACTTTCAGATAT
CCTAAGAGTAAATACTGAAATAACTAAGGCTCCCCTATCAGCTTCAATGATTAAACGCTACGATGAACAT
CATCAAGACTTGACTCTTTTAAAAGCTTTAGTTCGACAACAACTTCCAGAAAAGTATAAAGAAATCTTTT
TTGATCAATCAAAAAACGGATATGCAGGTTATATTGATGGGGGAGCTAGCCAAGAAGAATTTTATAAATT
TATCAAACCAATTTTAGAAAAAATGGATGGTACTGAGGAATTATTGGTGAAACTAAATCGTGAAGATTTG
CTGCGCAAGCAACGGACCTTTGACAACGGCTCTATTCCCCATCAAATTCACTTGGGTGAGCTGCATGCTA
TTTTGAGAAGACAAGAAGACTTTTATCCATTTTTAAAAGACAATCGTGAGAAGATTGAAAAAATCTTGAC
TTTTCGAATTCCTTATTATGTTGGTCCATTGGCGCGTGGCAATAGTCGTTTTGCATGGATGACTCGGAAG
TCTGAAGAAACAATTACCCCATGGAATTTTGAAGAAGTTGTCGATAAAGGTGCTTCAGCTCAATCATTTA
TTGAACGCATGACAAACTTTGATAAAAATCTTCCAAATGAAAAAGTACTACCAAAACATAGTTTGCTTTA
TGAGTATTTTACGGTTTATAACGAATTGACAAAGGTCAAATATGTTACTGAAGGAATGCGAAAACCAGCA
TTTCTTTCAGGTGAACAGAAGAAAGCCATTGTTGATTTACTCTTCAAAACAAATCGAAAAGTAACCGTTA
AGCAATTAAAAGAAGATTATTTCAAAAAAATAGAATGTTTTGATAGTGTTGAAATTTCAGGAGTTGAAGA
TAGATTTAATGCTTCATTAGGTACCTACCATGATTTGCTAAAAATTATTAAAGATAAAGATTTTTTGGAT
AATGAAGAAAATGAAGATATCTTAGAGGATATTGTTTTAACATTGACCTTATTTGAAGATAGGGAGATGA
TTGAGGAAAGACTTAAAACATATGCTCACCTCTTTGATGATAAGGTGATGAAACAGCTTAAACGTCGCCG
TTATACTGGTTGGGGACGTTTGTCTCGAAAATTGATTAATGGTATTAGGGATAAGCAATCTGGCAAAACA
ATATTAGATTTTTTGAAATCAGATGGTTTTGCCAATCGCAATTTTATGCAGCTGATCCATGATGATAGTT
TGACATTTAAAGAAGACATTCAAAAAGCACAAGTGTCTGGACAAGGCGATAGTTTACATGAACATATTGC
AAATTTAGCTGGTAGCCCTGCTATTAAAAAAGGTATTTTACAGACTGTAAAAGTTGTTGATGAATTGGTC
AAAGTAATGGGGCGGCATAAGCCAGAAAATATCGTTATTGAAATGGCACGTGAAAATCAGACAACTCAAA
AGGGCCAGAAAAATTCGCGAGAGCGTATGAAACGAATCGAAGAAGGTATCAAAGAATTAGGAAGTCAGAT
TCTTAAAGAGCATCCTGTTGAAAATACTCAATTGCAAAATGAAAAGCTCTATCTCTATTATCTCCAAAAT
GGAAGAGACATGTATGTGGACCAAGAATTAGATATTAATCGTTTAAGTGATTATGATGTCGATGCGATTG
TTCCACAAAGTTTCCTTAAAGACGATTCAATAGACAATAAGGTCTTAACGCGTTCTGATAAAAATCGTGG
TAAATCGGATAACGTTCCAAGTGAAGAAGTAGTCAAAAAGATGAAAAACTATTGGAGACAACTTCTAAAC
GCCAAGTTAATCACTCAACGTAAGTTTGATAATTTAACGAAAGCTGAACGTGGAGGTTTGAGTGAACTTG
ATAAAGCTGGTTTTATCAAACGCCAATTGGTTGAAACTCGCCAAATCACTAAGCATGTGGCACAAATTTT
GGATAGTCGCATGAATACTAAATACGATGAAAATGATAAACTTATTCGAGAGGTTAAAGTGATTACCTTA
AAATCTAAATTAGTTTCTGACTTCCGAAAAGATTTCCAATTCTATAAAGTACGTGAGATTAACAATTACC
ATCATGCCCATGATGCGTATCTAAATGCCGTCGTTGGAACTGCTTTGATTAAGAAATATCCAAAACTTGA
ATCGGAGTTTGTCTATGGTGATTATAAAGTTTATGATGTTCGTAAAATGATTGCTAAGTCTGAGCAAGAA
ATAGGCAAAGCAACCGCAAAATATTTCTTTTACTCTAATATCATGAACTTCTTCAAAACAGAAATTACAC
TTGCAAATGGAGAGATTCGCAAACGCCCTCTAATCGAAACTAATGGGGAAACTGGAGAAATTGTCTGGGA
TAAAGGGCGAGATTTTGCCACAGTGCGCAAAGTATTGTCCATGCCCCAAGTCAATATTGTCAAGAAAACA
GAAGTACAGACAGGCGGATTCTCCAAGGAGTCAATTCGTCCAAAAAGAAATTCGGACAAGCTTATTGCTC
GTAAAAAAGACTGGGATCCAAAAAAATATGGTGGTTTTCTGTGGCCAACGGTAGCTTATTCAGTCCTAGT
GGTTGCTAAGGTGGAAAAAGGGAAATCGAAGAAGTTAAAATCCGTTAAAGAGTTACTAGGGATCACAATT
ATGGAAAGAAGTTCCTTTGAAAAAAATCCGATTGACTTTTTAGAAGCTAAAGGATATAAGGAAGTTAAAA
AAGACTTAATCATTAAACTACCTAAATATAGTCTTTTTGAGTTAGAAAACGGTCGTAAACGGATGCTGGC
TAGTGCCAAACAGTTACAAAAAGGAAATGAGCTGGCTCTGCCAAGCAAATATGTGAATTTTTTATATTTA
GCTAGTCATTATGAAAAGTTGAAGGGTAGTCCAGAAGATAACGAACAAAAACAATTGTTTGTGGAGCAGC
ATAAGCATTATTTAGATGAGATTATTGAGCAAATCAGTGAATTTTCTAAGCGTGTTATTTTAGCAGATGC
CAATTTAGATAAAGTTCTTAGTGCATATAACAAACATAGAGACAAACCAATACGTGAACAAGCAGAAAAT
ATTATTCATTTATTTACGTTGACGCGTCTTGGAGCTCCCCGTGCTTTTAAATATTTTGATACAACAATTG
ATCCGAAACAGTATCGTTCTACAAAAGAAGTTTTAGATGCCACTCTTATCCATCAATCCATCACTGGTCT
TTATGAAACACGCATTGATTTGAGTCAGCTAGGAGGTGACTAACTCGAGTAAGGATCTCCAGGCATCAAA
TAAAACGAAAGGCTCAGTCGAAAGACTGGGCCTTTCGTTTTATCTGTTGTTTGTCGGTGAACGCTCTCTA
CTAGAGTCACACTGGCTCACCTTCGGGTGGGCCTTTCTGCGTTTATACCTAGAGCGCCCGGAAGAGAGTC
AATTCAGGGTGGTGAATCTGCAGTTTACGGCTAGCTCAGCCCTAGGTATTATGCTAGCGAATTCATTAAA
GAGGAGAAAGGTACCATGGGGCCCGCTTCTAACTTTACTCAGTTCGTTCTCGTCGACAATGGCGGAACTG
GCGACGTGACTGTCGCCCCAAGCAACTTCGCTAACGGGATCGCTGAATGGATCAGCTCTAACTCGCGTTC
ACAGGCTTACAAAGTAACCTGTAGCGTTCGTCAGAGCTCTGCGCAGAATCGCAAATACACCATCAAAGTC
GAGGTGCCTAAAGGCGCCTGGCGTTCGTACTTAAATATGGAACTAACCATTCCAATTTTCGCCACGAATT
CCGACTGCGAGCTTATTGTTAAGGCAATGCAAGGTCTCCTAAAAGATGGAAACCCGATTCCCTCAGCAAT
CGCAGCAAACTCCGGCATCTACGGTGGCGGAGGTAGCATGTCCCATCAGAAAATTATTCAGGATCTTATC
GCATGGATTGACGAGCATATTGACCAGCCGCTTAACATTGATGTAGTCGCAAAAAAATCAGGCTATTCAA
AGTGGTACTTGCAACGAATGTTCCGCACGGTGACGCATCAGACGCTTGGCGATTACATTCGCCAACGCCG
CCTGTTACTGGCCGCCGTTGAGTTGCGCACCACCGAGCGTCCGATTTTTGATATCGCAATGGACCTGGGT
TATGTCTCGCAGCAGACCTTCTCCCGCGTTTTCGCGCGGCAGTTTGATCGCACTCCCGCGGATTATCGCC
ACCGCCTGTAAGCGGCCGCCACGCAAAAAACCCCGCTTCGGCGGGGTTTTTTCGCCCTAGGGATATATTC
CGCTTCCTCGCTCACTGACTCGCTACGCTCGGTCGTTCGACTGCGGCGAGCGGAAATGGCTTACGAACGG
GGCGGAGATTTCCTGGAAGATGCCAGGAAGATACTTAACAGGGAAGTGAGAGGGCCGCGGCAAAGCCGTT
TTTCCATAGGCTCCGCCCCCCTGACAAGCATCACGAAATCTGACGCTCAAATCAGTGGTGGCGAAACCCG
ACAGGACTATAAAGATACCAGGCGTTTCCCCCTGGCGGCTCCCTCGTGCGCTCTCCTGTTCCTGCCTTTC
GGTTTACCGGTGTCATTCCGCTGTTATGGCCGCGTTTGTCTCATTCCACGCCTGACACTCAGTTCCGGGT
AGGCAGTTCGCTCCAAGCTGGACTGTATGCACGAACCCCCCGTTCAGTCCGACCGCTGCGCCTTATCCGG
TAACTATCGTCTTGAGTCCAACCCGGAAAGACATGCAAAAGCACCACTGGCAGCAGCCACTGGTAATTGA
TTTAGAGGAGTTAGTCTTGAAGTCATGCGCCGGTTAAGGCTAAACTGAAAGGACAAGTTTTGGTGACTGC
GCTCCTCCAAGCCAGTTACCTCGGTTCAAAGAGTTGGTAGCTCAGAGAACCTTCGAAAAACCGCCCTGCA
AGGCGGTTTTTTCGTTTTCAGAGCAAGAGATTACGCGCAGACCAAAACGATCTCAAGAAGATCATCTTAT
TAATCAGATAAAATATTTCTAGATTTCAGTGCAATTTATCTCTTCAAATGTAGCACCTGAAGTCAGCCCC
ATACGATATAAGTTGTTA
